Addgene plasmid #120828: pcDNA3.2/NS4A-2K-NS4B
Purpose: Ectopic expression of ZIKV protein
Depositing lab: Jan Rehwinkel. Depositing organization: University of Oxford. Publication: Infection with a Brazilian isolate of Zika virus generates RIG-I stimulatory RNA and the viral NS5 protein blocks type I IFN induction and signaling. Hertzog J, Dias Junior AG, Rigby RE, Donald CL, Mayer A, Sezgin E, Song C, Jin B, Hublitz P, Eggeling C, Kohl A, Rehwinkel J. Eur J Immunol. 2018 Mar 23. doi: 10.1002/eji.201847483. PubMed 29572905.
Backbone
  Vector backbone: pcDNA3.2
  Backbone manufacturer: Invitrogen
  Backbone size w/o insert (bp): 5535
  Vector type: Mammalian Expression
Growth in bacteria
  Bacterial resistance: Ampicillin, 100 μg/mL
  Growth temperature: 37°C
  Growth strain: DH5alpha
  Copy number: High Copy
Gene/Insert
  Gene/Insert name: NS4A-2K-NS4B ZIKV
  Promoter: CMV
  Tag / fusion protein: V5 (C terminal on backbone)
  Cloning method: Gateway Cloning
Terms and licenses: Academic/Nonprofit Terms; Industry Terms: Not Available to Industry
How to cite: pcDNA3.2/NS4A-2K-NS4B was a gift from Jan Rehwinkel (Addgene plasmid # 120828 ; http://n2t.net/addgene:120828 ; RRID:Addgene_120828)
