[The description below was written by a language model from this plasmid's Addgene catalogue record and pLannotate feature annotations shown in this document.]
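Description:
pcDNA3.2/NS4A-2K-NS4B is a mammalian expression plasmid built on the Invitrogen pcDNA3.2 Gateway destination backbone for ectopic expression of a Zika virus (ZIKV) nonstructural protein segment. It is maintained in E. coli at high copy through a ColE1/pUC-type origin and selected with ampicillin via the bla gene. An f1 origin is also present. For selection in mammalian cells, the backbone carries a neomycin phosphotransferase gene driven by the SV40 enhancer/early promoter and terminated by the SV40 polyadenylation signal. The short ble, lacI, bGH poly(A) and HIV-1 LTR matches in the annotation are small fragments, most likely backbone remnants or incidental hits rather than functional parts.

The payload is an open reading frame of roughly 1.25 kb that matches the ZIKV polyprotein and is recorded as NS4A, the 2K peptide and NS4B. The automated annotation attaches a generic polyprotein description centred on NS5, but this reflects the database entry for the whole polyprotein, not the content of the insert. The coding region sits between attB1 and attB2 sites left by Gateway recombination. It is transcribed from the CMV immediate-early enhancer and promoter, with a T7 promoter just upstream that could support in vitro transcription. Downstream of attB2 lies a backbone-encoded V5 epitope, recorded as a C-terminal tag for detecting the product, followed by the HSV TK polyadenylation signal. The depositor and sequencing-derived records are the same length and carry the same features, differing only in their start position. The associated study examined innate immune sensing of ZIKV and viral antagonism of type I interferon induction and signalling, so the plasmid fits use in a panel of individually expressed viral proteins in transfected cells.
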