Features (pLannotate 1.2.2; 23 found; start..end, strand, type, name):
     36..80      -  misc_feature   bom (fragment): basis of mobility region from pBR322
    235..614     +  enhancer       CMV enhancer: human cytomegalovirus immediate early enhancer
    615..818     +  promoter       CMV promoter: human cytomegalovirus (CMV) immediate early promoter
    814..847     +  LTR            5' LTR (truncated) (fragment): truncated 5' long terminal repeat (LTR) from HIV-1
    863..881     +  promoter       T7 promoter: promoter for bacteriophage T7 RNA polymerase
    911..935     +  protein_bind   attB1: mutant version of attB; recombination site for the Gateway® BP reaction BP Clonase™
    926..2173    +  CDS            POLG_ZIKVF (fragment): Experimental evidence at protein level: Swiss-Prot protein existence level 1. [RNA-directed RNA polymerase NS5]: Replicates the viral (+) and (-) RNA genome, and performs the capping of genomes in the cytoplasm (PubMed:30951555). Methylates viral RNA cap at guanine N-7 and ribose 2'-O positions. Once sufficient NS5 is expressed, binds to the cap-proximal structure and inhibits further translation of the viral genome (By similarity). Besides its role in RNA genome replication, also prevents the establishment of a cellular antiviral state by blocking the interferon-alpha/beta (IFN-alpha/beta) si
   2181..2205    -  protein_bind   attB2: mutant version of attB; recombination site for the Gateway® BP reaction BP Clonase™
   2231..2272    +  CDS            V5 tag: epitope tag from simian virus 5
   2356..2404    +  polyA_signal   HSV TK poly(A) signal: herpes simplex virus thymidine kinase polyadenylation signal (Cole and Stacy, 1985)
   2495..2511    -  polyA_signal   bGH poly(A) signal (fragment): bovine growth hormone polyadenylation signal
   2606..3034    +  rep_origin     f1 ori (sequence partly withheld): f1 bacteriophage origin of replication; arrow indicates direction of (+) strand synthesis
   3048..3377    +  promoter       SV40 promoter: SV40 enhancer and early promoter
   3444..4235    +  CDS            neo: KKA2_KLEPN - Also known as kan, nptII. Experimental evidence at protein level: Swiss-Prot protein existence level 1. Resistance to kanamycin, neomycin, paromomycin, ribostamycin, butirosin and gentamicin B. From Klebsiella pneumoniae.
   4261..4419    +  CDS            ble (fragment): BLE_KLEPN - Experimental evidence at protein level: Swiss-Prot protein existence level 1. Binding protein with a strong affinity to the bleomycin family of antibiotics. Binds to CL990; an antimitotic-antibiotic compound. From Klebsiella pneumoniae.
   4414..4535    +  polyA_signal   SV40 poly(A) signal: SV40 polyadenylation signal
   4608..4624    -  protein_bind   lac operator: The lac repressor binds to the lac operator to inhibit transcription in E. coli. This inhibition can be relieved by adding lactose or isopropyl-β-D-thiogalactopyranoside (IPTG). lac repressor encoded by lacI
   4632..4662    -  promoter       lac promoter: promoter for the E. coli lac operon
   4677..4698    -  protein_bind   CAP binding site: CAP binding activates transcription in the presence of cAMP. E. coli catabolite activator protein
   4711..4803    -  CDS            lacI (fragment): lac repressor; lacI; The lac repressor binds to the lac operator to inhibit transcription in E. coli. This inhibition can be relieved by adding lactose or isopropyl-β-D-thiogalactopyranoside (IPTG).
   4986..5574    -  rep_origin     ori: high-copy-number ColE1/pMB1/pBR322/pUC origin of replication
   5745..6605    -  CDS            AmpR: β-lactamase; bla; confers resistance to ampicillin, carbenicillin, and related antibiotics
   6606..6710    -  promoter       AmpR promoter: bla
>Addgene plasmid #120828 | pcDNA3.2/NS4A-2K-NS4B | depositor full sequence | sequence record 229599 | pcDNA3.2/NS4A-2K-NS4B sequence 6741 bps
GACGGATCGGGAGATCTCCCGATCCCCTATGGTCGACTCTCAGTACAATCTGCTCTGATGCCGCATAGTT
AAGCCAGTATCTGCTCCCTGCTTGTGTGTTGGAGGTCGCTGAGTAGTGCGCGAGCAAAATTTAAGCTACA
ACAAGGCAAGGCTTGACCGACAATTGCATGAAGAATCTGCTTAGGGTTAGGCGTTTTGCGCTGCTTCGCG
ATGTACGGGCCAGATATACGCGTTGACATTGATTATTGACTAGTTATTAATAGTAATCAATTACGGGGTC
ATTAGTTCATAGCCCATATATGGAGTTCCGCGTTACATAACTTACGGTAAATGGCCCGCCTGGCTGACCG
CCCAACGACCCCCGCCCATTGACGTCAATAATGACGTATGTTCCCATAGTAACGCCAATAGGGACTTTCC
ATTGACGTCAATGGGTGGACTATTTACGGTAAACTGCCCACTTGGCAGTACATCAAGTGTATCATATGCC
AAGTACGCCCCCTATTGACGTCAATGACGGTAAATGGCCCGCCTGGCATTATGCCCAGTACATGACCTTA
TGGGACTTTCCTACTTGGCAGTACATCTACGTATTAGTCATCGCTATTACCATGGTGATGCGGTTTTGGC
AGTACATCAATGGGCGTGGATAGCGGTTTGACTCACGGGGATTTCCAAGTCTCCACCCCATTGACGTCAA
TGGGAGTTTGTTTTGGCACCAAAATCAACGGGACTTTCCAAAATGTCGTAACAACTCCGCCCCATTGACG
CAAATGGGCGGTAGGCGTGTACGGTGGGAGGTCTATATAAGCAGAGCTCTCTGGCTAACTAGAGAACCCA
CTGCTTACTGGCTTATCGAAATTAATACGACTCACTATAGGGAGACCCAAGCTGGCTAGTTAAGCTATCA
ACAAGTTTGTACAAAAAAGCAGGCTCCGAATTCGCCCTTAGGAGGACAGCTATGGGAGCGGCTTTTGGAG
TGATGGAAGCCCTGGGAACACTGCCAGGACACATGACAGAGAGATTCCAGGAAGCCATTGACAACCTCGC
TGTGCTCATGCGGGCAGAGACTGGAAGCAGGCCTTACAAAGCCGCGGCGGCCCAATTGCCGGAGACCCTA
GAGACCATTATGCTTTTGGGGTTGCTGGGAACAGTCTCGCTGGGAATCTTTTTCGTCTTGATGAGGAACA
AGGGCATAGGGAAGATGGGCTTTGGAATGGTGACTCTTGGGGCCAGCGCATGGCTCATGTGGCTCTCGGA
AATTGAGCCAGCCAGAATTGCATGTGTCCTCATTGTTGTGTTCCTATTGCTGGTGGTGCTCATACCTGAG
CCAGAAAAGCAAAGATCTCCCCAGGACAACCAAATGGCAATCATCATCATGGTAGCAGTAGGTCTTCTGG
GCTTGATTACCGCCAATGAACTCGGATGGTTGGAGAGAACAAAGAGTGACCTAAGCCATCTAATGGGAAG
GAGAGAGGAGGGAGCAACCATAGGATTCTCAATGGACATTGACCTGCGGCCAGCCTCAGCTTGGGCCATC
TATGCTGCCTTGACAACTTTCATTACCCCAGCCGTCCAACATGCAGTGACCACTTCATACAACAACTACT
CCTTAATGGCGATGGCCACGCAAGCTGGAGTGTTGTTTGGTATGGGCAAAGGGATGCCATTCTACGCATG
GGACTTTGGAGTCCCGCTGCTAATGATAGGTTGCTACTCACAATTAACACCCCTGACCCTAATAGTGGCC
ATCATTTTGCTCGTGGCGCACTACATGTACTTGATCCCAGGGCTGCAGGCAGCAGCTGCGCGTGCTGCCC
AGAAGAGAACGGCAGCTGGCATCATGAAGAACCCTGTTGTGGATGGAATAGTGGTGACTGACATTGACAC
AATGACAATTGACCCCCAAGTGGAGAAAAAGATGGGACAGGTGCTACTCATAGCAGTAGCAGTCTCCAGC
GCCATACTGTCGCGGACCGCCTGGGGGTGGGGGGAGGCTGGGGCCCTGATCACAGCCGCAACTTCCACTT
TGTGGGAAGGCTCTCCGAACAAGTACTGGAACTCCTCTACAGCCACTTCACTGTGTAACATTTTTAGGGG
AAGTTACTTGGCTGGAGCTTCTCTAATCTACATAGTAACAAGAAACGCTGGCTTGGTCAAGAGACGTAAG
GGCGAATTCGACCCAGCTTTCTTGTACAAAGTGGTTGATCTAGAGGGCCCGCGGTTCGAAGGTAAGCCTA
TCCCTAACCCTCTCCTCGGTCTCGATTCTACGCGTACCGGTTAGTAATGAGTTTAAACGGGGGAGGCTAA
CTGAAACACGGAAGGAGACAATACCGGAAGGAACCCGCGCTATGACGGCAATAAAAAGACAGAATAAAAC
GCACGGGTGTTGGGTCGTTTGTTCATAAACGCGGGGTTCGGTCCCAGGGCTGGCACTCTGTCGATACCCC
ACCGAGACCCCATTGGGGCCAATACGCCCGCGTTTCTTCCTTTTCCCCACCCCACCCCCCAAGTTCGGGT
GAAGGCCCAGGGCTCGCAGCCAACGTCGGGGCGGCAGGCCCTGCCATAGCAGATCTGCGCAGCTGGGGCT
CTAGGGGGTATCCCC
[124 nt withheld, positions 2606-2729]
C
[32 nt withheld, positions 2731-2762]
CA
[57 nt withheld, positions 2765-2821]
A
[49 nt withheld, positions 2823-2871]
CCTTTGACGTTGGAGTCCACGTTCTTT
[37 nt withheld, positions 2899-2935]
ACCCTATCTCGGTCTATTCTTTTGATTTATAAGGGATTTTGGGGATTTCGGCCTATTGGTTAAAAAATGA
GCTGATTTAACAAAAATTTAACGCGAATTAATTCTGTGGAATGTGTGTCAGTTAGGGTGTGGAAAGTCCC
CAGGCTCCCCAGCAGGCAGAAGTATGCAAAGCATGCATCTCAATTAGTCAGCAACCAGGTGTGGAAAGTC
CCCAGGCTCCCCAGCAGGCAGAAGTATGCAAAGCATGCATCTCAATTAGTCAGCAACCATAGTCCCGCCC
CTAACTCCGCCCATCCCGCCCCTAACTCCGCCCAGTTCCGCCCATTCTCCGCCCCATGGCTGACTAATTT
TTTTTATTTATGCAGAGGCCGAGGCCGCCTCTGCCTCTGAGCTATTCCAGAAGTAGTGAGGAGGCTTTTT
TGGAGGCCTAGGCTTTTGCAAAAAGCTCCCGGGAGCTTGTATATCCATTTTCGGATCTGATCAAGAGACA
GGATGAGGATCGTTTCGCATGATTGAACAAGATGGATTGCACGCAGGTTCTCCGGCCGCTTGGGTGGAGA
GGCTATTCGGCTATGACTGGGCACAACAGACAATCGGCTGCTCTGATGCCGCCGTGTTCCGGCTGTCAGC
GCAGGGGCGCCCGGTTCTTTTTGTCAAGACCGACCTGTCCGGTGCCCTGAATGAACTGCAGGACGAGGCA
GCGCGGCTATCGTGGCTGGCCACGACGGGCGTTCCTTGCGCAGCTGTGCTCGACGTTGTCACTGAAGCGG
GAAGGGACTGGCTGCTATTGGGCGAAGTGCCGGGGCAGGATCTCCTGTCATCTCACCTTGCTCCTGCCGA
GAAAGTATCCATCATGGCTGATGCAATGCGGCGGCTGCATACGCTTGATCCGGCTACCTGCCCATTCGAC
CACCAAGCGAAACATCGCATCGAGCGAGCACGTACTCGGATGGAAGCCGGTCTTGTCGATCAGGATGATC
TGGACGAAGAGCATCAGGGGCTCGCGCCAGCCGAACTGTTCGCCAGGCTCAAGGCGCGCATGCCCGACGG
CGAGGATCTCGTCGTGACCCATGGCGATGCCTGCTTGCCGAATATCATGGTGGAAAATGGCCGCTTTTCT
GGATTCATCGACTGTGGCCGGCTGGGTGTGGCGGACCGCTATCAGGACATAGCGTTGGCTACCCGTGATA
TTGCTGAAGAGCTTGGCGGCGAATGGGCTGACCGCTTCCTCGTGCTTTACGGTATCGCCGCTCCCGATTC
GCAGCGCATCGCCTTCTATCGCCTTCTTGACGAGTTCTTCTGAGCGGGACTCTGGGGTTCGCGAAATGAC
CGACCAAGCGACGCCCAACCTGCCATCACGAGATTTCGATTCCACCGCCGCCTTCTATGAAAGGTTGGGC
TTCGGAATCGTTTTCCGGGACGCCGGCTGGATGATCCTCCAGCGCGGGGATCTCATGCTGGAGTTCTTCG
CCCACCCCAACTTGTTTATTGCAGCTTATAATGGTTACAAATAAAGCAATAGCATCACAAATTTCACAAA
TAAAGCATTTTTTTCACTGCATTCTAGTTGTGGTTTGTCCAAACTCATCAATGTATCTTATCATGTCTGT
ATACCGTCGACCTCTAGCTAGAGCTTGGCGTAATCATGGTCATAGCTGTTTCCTGTGTGAAATTGTTATC
CGCTCACAATTCCACACAACATACGAGCCGGAAGCATAAAGTGTAAAGCCTGGGGTGCCTAATGAGTGAG
CTAACTCACATTAATTGCGTTGCGCTCACTGCCCGCTTTCCAGTCGGGAAACCTGTCGTGCCAGCTGCAT
TAATGAATCGGCCAACGCGCGGGGAGAGGCGGTTTGCGTATTGGGCGCTCTTCCGCTTCCTCGCTCACTG
ACTCGCTGCGCTCGGTCGTTCGGCTGCGGCGAGCGGTATCAGCTCACTCAAAGGCGGTAATACGGTTATC
CACAGAATCAGGGGATAACGCAGGAAAGAACATGTGAGCAAAAGGCCAGCAAAAGGCCAGGAACCGTAAA
AAGGCCGCGTTGCTGGCGTTTTTCCATAGGCTCCGCCCCCCTGACGAGCATCACAAAAATCGACGCTCAA
GTCAGAGGTGGCGAAACCCGACAGGACTATAAAGATACCAGGCGTTTCCCCCTGGAAGCTCCCTCGTGCG
CTCTCCTGTTCCGACCCTGCCGCTTACCGGATACCTGTCCGCCTTTCTCCCTTCGGGAAGCGTGGCGCTT
TCTCAATGCTCACGCTGTAGGTATCTCAGTTCGGTGTAGGTCGTTCGCTCCAAGCTGGGCTGTGTGCACG
AACCCCCCGTTCAGCCCGACCGCTGCGCCTTATCCGGTAACTATCGTCTTGAGTCCAACCCGGTAAGACA
CGACTTATCGCCACTGGCAGCAGCCACTGGTAACAGGATTAGCAGAGCGAGGTATGTAGGCGGTGCTACA
GAGTTCTTGAAGTGGTGGCCTAACTACGGCTACACTAGAAGGACAGTATTTGGTATCTGCGCTCTGCTGA
AGCCAGTTACCTTCGGAAAAAGAGTTGGTAGCTCTTGATCCGGCAAACAAACCACCGCTGGTAGCGGTGG
TTTTTTTGTTTGCAAGCAGCAGATTACGCGCAGAAAAAAAGGATCTCAAGAAGATCCTTTGATCTTTTCT
ACGGGGTCTGACGCTCAGTGGAACGAAAACTCACGTTAAGGGATTTTGGTCATGAGATTATCAAAAAGGA
TCTTCACCTAGATCCTTTTAAATTAAAAATGAAGTTTTAAATCAATCTAAAGTATATATGAGTAAACTTG
GTCTGACAGTTACCAATGCTTAATCAGTGAGGCACCTATCTCAGCGATCTGTCTATTTCGTTCATCCATA
GTTGCCTGACTCCCCGTCGTGTAGATAACTACGATACGGGAGGGCTTACCATCTGGCCCCAGTGCTGCAA
TGATACCGCGAGACCCACGCTCACCGGCTCCAGATTTATCAGCAATAAACCAGCCAGCCGGAAGGGCCGA
GCGCAGAAGTGGTCCTGCAACTTTATCCGCCTCCATCCAGTCTATTAATTGTTGCCGGGAAGCTAGAGTA
AGTAGTTCGCCAGTTAATAGTTTGCGCAACGTTGTTGCCATTGCTACAGGCATCGTGGTGTCACGCTCGT
CGTTTGGTATGGCTTCATTCAGCTCCGGTTCCCAACGATCAAGGCGAGTTACATGATCCCCCATGTTGTG
CAAAAAAGCGGTTAGCTCCTTCGGTCCTCCGATCGTTGTCAGAAGTAAGTTGGCCGCAGTGTTATCACTC
ATGGTTATGGCAGCACTGCATAATTCTCTTACTGTCATGCCATCCGTAAGATGCTTTTCTGTGACTGGTG
AGTACTCAACCAAGTCATTCTGAGAATAGTGTATGCGGCGACCGAGTTGCTCTTGCCCGGCGTCAATACG
GGATAATACCGCGCCACATAGCAGAACTTTAAAAGTGCTCATCATTGGAAAACGTTCTTCGGGGCGAAAA
CTCTCAAGGATCTTACCGCTGTTGAGATCCAGTTCGATGTAACCCACTCGTGCACCCAACTGATCTTCAG
CATCTTTTACTTTCACCAGCGTTTCTGGGTGAGCAAAAACAGGAAGGCAAAATGCCGCAAAAAAGGGAAT
AAGGGCGACACGGAAATGTTGAATACTCATACTCTTCCTTTTTCAATATTATTGAAGCATTTATCAGGGT
TATTGTCTCATGAGCGGATACATATTTGAATGTATTTAGAAAAATAAACAAATAGGGGTTCCGCGCACAT
TTCCCCGAAAAGTGCCACCTGACGTC
