Features (pLannotate 1.2.2; 23 found; start..end, strand, type, name):
      1..380     +  enhancer       CMV enhancer: human cytomegalovirus immediate early enhancer
    381..584     +  promoter       CMV promoter: human cytomegalovirus (CMV) immediate early promoter
    580..613     +  LTR            5' LTR (truncated) (fragment): truncated 5' long terminal repeat (LTR) from HIV-1
    629..647     +  promoter       T7 promoter: promoter for bacteriophage T7 RNA polymerase
    677..701     +  protein_bind   attB1: mutant version of attB; recombination site for the Gateway® BP reaction BP Clonase™
    692..1939    +  CDS            POLG_ZIKVF (fragment): Experimental evidence at protein level: Swiss-Prot protein existence level 1. [RNA-directed RNA polymerase NS5]: Replicates the viral (+) and (-) RNA genome, and performs the capping of genomes in the cytoplasm (PubMed:30951555). Methylates viral RNA cap at guanine N-7 and ribose 2'-O positions. Once sufficient NS5 is expressed, binds to the cap-proximal structure and inhibits further translation of the viral genome (By similarity). Besides its role in RNA genome replication, also prevents the establishment of a cellular antiviral state by blocking the interferon-alpha/beta (IFN-alpha/beta) si
   1947..1971    -  protein_bind   attB2: mutant version of attB; recombination site for the Gateway® BP reaction BP Clonase™
   1997..2038    +  CDS            V5 tag: epitope tag from simian virus 5
   2122..2170    +  polyA_signal   HSV TK poly(A) signal: herpes simplex virus thymidine kinase polyadenylation signal (Cole and Stacy, 1985)
   2261..2277    -  polyA_signal   bGH poly(A) signal (fragment): bovine growth hormone polyadenylation signal
   2372..2800    +  rep_origin     f1 ori (sequence partly withheld): f1 bacteriophage origin of replication; arrow indicates direction of (+) strand synthesis
   2814..3143    +  promoter       SV40 promoter: SV40 enhancer and early promoter
   3210..4001    +  CDS            neo: KKA2_KLEPN - Also known as kan, nptII. Experimental evidence at protein level: Swiss-Prot protein existence level 1. Resistance to kanamycin, neomycin, paromomycin, ribostamycin, butirosin and gentamicin B. From Klebsiella pneumoniae.
   4027..4185    +  CDS            ble (fragment): BLE_KLEPN - Experimental evidence at protein level: Swiss-Prot protein existence level 1. Binding protein with a strong affinity to the bleomycin family of antibiotics. Binds to CL990; an antimitotic-antibiotic compound. From Klebsiella pneumoniae.
   4180..4301    +  polyA_signal   SV40 poly(A) signal: SV40 polyadenylation signal
   4374..4390    -  protein_bind   lac operator: The lac repressor binds to the lac operator to inhibit transcription in E. coli. This inhibition can be relieved by adding lactose or isopropyl-β-D-thiogalactopyranoside (IPTG). lac repressor encoded by lacI
   4398..4428    -  promoter       lac promoter: promoter for the E. coli lac operon
   4443..4464    -  protein_bind   CAP binding site: CAP binding activates transcription in the presence of cAMP. E. coli catabolite activator protein
   4477..4569    -  CDS            lacI (fragment): lac repressor; lacI; The lac repressor binds to the lac operator to inhibit transcription in E. coli. This inhibition can be relieved by adding lactose or isopropyl-β-D-thiogalactopyranoside (IPTG).
   4752..5340    -  rep_origin     ori: high-copy-number ColE1/pMB1/pBR322/pUC origin of replication
   5511..6371    -  CDS            AmpR: β-lactamase; bla; confers resistance to ampicillin, carbenicillin, and related antibiotics
   6372..6476    -  promoter       AmpR promoter: bla
   6535..6587    -  misc_feature   bom (fragment): basis of mobility region from pBR322
>Addgene plasmid #120828 | pcDNA3.2/NS4A-2K-NS4B | addgene full sequence | sequence record 234610 | Addgene NGS Result
GACATTGATTATTGACTAGTTATTAATAGTAATCAATTACGGGGTCATTAGTTCATAGCCCATATATGGA
GTTCCGCGTTACATAACTTACGGTAAATGGCCCGCCTGGCTGACCGCCCAACGACCCCCGCCCATTGACG
TCAATAATGACGTATGTTCCCATAGTAACGCCAATAGGGACTTTCCATTGACGTCAATGGGTGGAGTATT
TACGGTAAACTGCCCACTTGGCAGTACATCAAGTGTATCATATGCCAAGTACGCCCCCTATTGACGTCAA
TGACGGTAAATGGCCCGCCTGGCATTATGCCCAGTACATGACCTTATGGGACTTTCCTACTTGGCAGTAC
ATCTACGTATTAGTCATCGCTATTACCATGGTGATGCGGTTTTGGCAGTACATCAATGGGCGTGGATAGC
GGTTTGACTCACGGGGATTTCCAAGTCTCCACCCCATTGACGTCAATGGGAGTTTGTTTTGGCACCAAAA
TCAACGGGACTTTCCAAAATGTCGTAACAACTCCGCCCCATTGACGCAAATGGGCGGTAGGCGTGTACGG
TGGGAGGTCTATATAAGCAGAGCTCTCTGGCTAACTAGAGAACCCACTGCTTACTGGCTTATCGAAATTA
ATACGACTCACTATAGGGAGACCCAAGCTGGCTAGTTAAGCTATCAACAAGTTTGTACAAAAAAGCAGGC
TCCGAATTCGCCCTTAGGAGGACAGCTATGGGAGCGGCTTTTGGAGTGATGGAAGCCCTGGGAACACTGC
CAGGACACATGACAGAGAGATTCCAGGAAGCCATTGACAACCTCGCTGTGCTCATGCGGGCAGAGACTGG
AAGCAGGCCTTACAAAGCCGCGGCGGCCCAATTGCCGGAGACCCTAGAGACCATTATGCTTTTGGGGTTG
CTGGGAACAGTCTCGCTGGGAATCTTTTTCGTCTTGATGAGGAACAAGGGCATAGGGAAGATGGGCTTTG
GAATGGTGACTCTTGGGGCCAGCGCATGGCTCATGTGGCTCTCGGAAATTGAGCCAGCCAGAATTGCATG
TGTCCTCATTGTTGTGTTCCTATTGCTGGTGGTGCTCATACCTGAGCCAGAAAAGCAAAGATCTCCCCAG
GACAACCAAATGGCAATCATCATCATGGTAGCAGTAGGTCTTCTGGGCTTGATTACCGCCAATGAACTCG
GATGGTTGGAGAGAACAAAGAGTGACCTAAGCCATCTAATGGGAAGGAGAGAGGAGGGAGCAACCATAGG
ATTCTCAATGGACATTGACCTGCGGCCAGCCTCAGCTTGGGCCATCTATGCTGCCTTGACAACTTTCATT
ACCCCAGCCGTCCAACATGCAGTGACCACTTCATACAACAACTACTCCTTAATGGCGATGGCCACGCAAG
CTGGAGTGTTGTTTGGTATGGGCAAAGGGATGCCATTCTACGCATGGGACTTTGGAGTCCCGCTGCTAAT
GATAGGTTGCTACTCACAATTAACACCCCTGACCCTAATAGTGGCCATCATTTTGCTCGTGGCGCACTAC
ATGTACTTGATCCCAGGGCTGCAGGCAGCAGCTGCGCGTGCTGCCCAGAAGAGAACGGCAGCTGGCATCA
TGAAGAACCCTGTTGTGGATGGAATAGTGGTGACTGACATTGACACAATGACAATTGACCCCCAAGTGGA
GAAAAAGATGGGACAGGTGCTACTCATAGCAGTAGCAGTCTCCAGCGCCATACTGTCGCGGACCGCCTGG
GGGTGGGGGGAGGCTGGGGCCCTGATCACAGCCGCAACTTCCACTTTGTGGGAAGGCTCTCCGAACAAGT
ACTGGAACTCCTCTACAGCCACTTCACTGTGTAACATTTTTAGGGGAAGTTACTTGGCTGGAGCTTCTCT
AATCTACATAGTAACAAGAAACGCTGGCTTGGTCAAGAGACGTAAGGGCGAATTCGACCCAGCTTTCTTG
TACAAAGTGGTTGATCTAGAGGGCCCGCGGTTCGAAGGTAAGCCTATCCCTAACCCTCTCCTCGGTCTCG
ATTCTACGCGTACCGGTTAGTAATGAGTTTAAACGGGGGAGGCTAACTGAAACACGGAAGGAGACAATAC
CGGAAGGAACCCGCGCTATGACGGCAATAAAAAGACAGAATAAAACGCACGGGTGTTGGGTCGTTTGTTC
ATAAACGCGGGGTTCGGTCCCAGGGCTGGCACTCTGTCGATACCCCACCGAGACCCCATTGGGGCCAATA
CGCCCGCGTTTCTTCCTTTTCCCCACCCCACCCCCCAAGTTCGGGTGAAGGCCCAGGGCTCGCAGCCAAC
GTCGGGGCGGCAGGCCCTGCCATAGCAGATCTGCGCAGCTGGGGCTCTAGGGGGTATCCCC
[124 nt withheld, positions 2372-2495]
C
[91 nt withheld, positions 2497-2587]
A
[49 nt withheld, positions 2589-2637]
CCTTTGACGTTGGAGTCCACGTTCTTT
[37 nt withheld, positions 2665-2701]
ACCCTATCTCGGTCTATTCTTTTGATTTATAAGGGATTTTGCCGATTTCGGCCTATTGGTTAAAAAATGA
GCTGATTTAACAAAAATTTAACGCGAATTAATTCTGTGGAATGTGTGTCAGTTAGGGTGTGGAAAGTCCC
CAGGCTCCCCAGCAGGCAGAAGTATGCAAAGCATGCATCTCAATTAGTCAGCAACCAGGTGTGGAAAGTC
CCCAGGCTCCCCAGCAGGCAGAAGTATGCAAAGCATGCATCTCAATTAGTCAGCAACCATAGTCCCGCCC
CTAACTCCGCCCATCCCGCCCCTAACTCCGCCCAGTTCCGCCCATTCTCCGCCCCATGGCTGACTAATTT
TTTTTATTTATGCAGAGGCCGAGGCCGCCTCTGCCTCTGAGCTATTCCAGAAGTAGTGAGGAGGCTTTTT
TGGAGGCCTAGGCTTTTGCAAAAAGCTCCCGGGAGCTTGTATATCCATTTTCGGATCTGATCAAGAGACA
GGATGAGGATCGTTTCGCATGATTGAACAAGATGGATTGCACGCAGGTTCTCCGGCCGCTTGGGTGGAGA
GGCTATTCGGCTATGACTGGGCACAACAGACAATCGGCTGCTCTGATGCCGCCGTGTTCCGGCTGTCAGC
GCAGGGGCGCCCGGTTCTTTTTGTCAAGACCGACCTGTCCGGTGCCCTGAATGAACTGCAGGACGAGGCA
GCGCGGCTATCGTGGCTGGCCACGACGGGCGTTCCTTGCGCAGCTGTGCTCGACGTTGTCACTGAAGCGG
GAAGGGACTGGCTGCTATTGGGCGAAGTGCCGGGGCAGGATCTCCTGTCATCTCACCTTGCTCCTGCCGA
GAAAGTATCCATCATGGCTGATGCAATGCGGCGGCTGCATACGCTTGATCCGGCTACCTGCCCATTCGAC
CACCAAGCGAAACATCGCATCGAGCGAGCACGTACTCGGATGGAAGCCGGTCTTGTCGATCAGGATGATC
TGGACGAAGAGCATCAGGGGCTCGCGCCAGCCGAACTGTTCGCCAGGCTCAAGGCGCGCATGCCCGACGG
CGAGGATCTCGTCGTGACCCATGGCGATGCCTGCTTGCCGAATATCATGGTGGAAAATGGCCGCTTTTCT
GGATTCATCGACTGTGGCCGGCTGGGTGTGGCGGACCGCTATCAGGACATAGCGTTGGCTACCCGTGATA
TTGCTGAAGAGCTTGGCGGCGAATGGGCTGACCGCTTCCTCGTGCTTTACGGTATCGCCGCTCCCGATTC
GCAGCGCATCGCCTTCTATCGCCTTCTTGACGAGTTCTTCTGAGCGGGACTCTGGGGTTCGCGAAATGAC
CGACCAAGCGACGCCCAACCTGCCATCACGAGATTTCGATTCCACCGCCGCCTTCTATGAAAGGTTGGGC
TTCGGAATCGTTTTCCGGGACGCCGGCTGGATGATCCTCCAGCGCGGGGATCTCATGCTGGAGTTCTTCG
CCCACCCCAACTTGTTTATTGCAGCTTATAATGGTTACAAATAAAGCAATAGCATCACAAATTTCACAAA
TAAAGCATTTTTTTCACTGCATTCTAGTTGTGGTTTGTCCAAACTCATCAATGTATCTTATCATGTCTGT
ATACCGTCGACCTCTAGCTAGAGCTTGGCGTAATCATGGTCATAGCTGTTTCCTGTGTGAAATTGTTATC
CGCTCACAATTCCACACAACATACGAGCCGGAAGCATAAAGTGTAAAGCCTGGGGTGCCTAATGAGTGAG
CTAACTCACATTAATTGCGTTGCGCTCACTGCCCGCTTTCCAGTCGGGAAACCTGTCGTGCCAGCTGCAT
TAATGAATCGGCCAACGCGCGGGGAGAGGCGGTTTGCGTATTGGGCGCTCTTCCGCTTCCTCGCTCACTG
ACTCGCTGCGCTCGGTCGTTCGGCTGCGGCGAGCGGTATCAGCTCACTCAAAGGCGGTAATACGGTTATC
CACAGAATCAGGGGATAACGCAGGAAAGAACATGTGAGCAAAAGGCCAGCAAAAGGCCAGGAACCGTAAA
AAGGCCGCGTTGCTGGCGTTTTTCCATAGGCTCCGCCCCCCTGACGAGCATCACAAAAATCGACGCTCAA
GTCAGAGGTGGCGAAACCCGACAGGACTATAAAGATACCAGGCGTTTCCCCCTGGAAGCTCCCTCGTGCG
CTCTCCTGTTCCGACCCTGCCGCTTACCGGATACCTGTCCGCCTTTCTCCCTTCGGGAAGCGTGGCGCTT
TCTCATAGCTCACGCTGTAGGTATCTCAGTTCGGTGTAGGTCGTTCGCTCCAAGCTGGGCTGTGTGCACG
AACCCCCCGTTCAGCCCGACCGCTGCGCCTTATCCGGTAACTATCGTCTTGAGTCCAACCCGGTAAGACA
CGACTTATCGCCACTGGCAGCAGCCACTGGTAACAGGATTAGCAGAGCGAGGTATGTAGGCGGTGCTACA
GAGTTCTTGAAGTGGTGGCCTAACTACGGCTACACTAGAAGAACAGTATTTGGTATCTGCGCTCTGCTGA
AGCCAGTTACCTTCGGAAAAAGAGTTGGTAGCTCTTGATCCGGCAAACAAACCACCGCTGGTAGCGGTGG
TTTTTTTGTTTGCAAGCAGCAGATTACGCGCAGAAAAAAAGGATCTCAAGAAGATCCTTTGATCTTTTCT
ACGGGGTCTGACGCTCAGTGGAACGAAAACTCACGTTAAGGGATTTTGGTCATGAGATTATCAAAAAGGA
TCTTCACCTAGATCCTTTTAAATTAAAAATGAAGTTTTAAATCAATCTAAAGTATATATGAGTAAACTTG
GTCTGACAGTTACCAATGCTTAATCAGTGAGGCACCTATCTCAGCGATCTGTCTATTTCGTTCATCCATA
GTTGCCTGACTCCCCGTCGTGTAGATAACTACGATACGGGAGGGCTTACCATCTGGCCCCAGTGCTGCAA
TGATACCGCGAGACCCACGCTCACCGGCTCCAGATTTATCAGCAATAAACCAGCCAGCCGGAAGGGCCGA
GCGCAGAAGTGGTCCTGCAACTTTATCCGCCTCCATCCAGTCTATTAATTGTTGCCGGGAAGCTAGAGTA
AGTAGTTCGCCAGTTAATAGTTTGCGCAACGTTGTTGCCATTGCTACAGGCATCGTGGTGTCACGCTCGT
CGTTTGGTATGGCTTCATTCAGCTCCGGTTCCCAACGATCAAGGCGAGTTACATGATCCCCCATGTTGTG
CAAAAAAGCGGTTAGCTCCTTCGGTCCTCCGATCGTTGTCAGAAGTAAGTTGGCCGCAGTGTTATCACTC
ATGGTTATGGCAGCACTGCATAATTCTCTTACTGTCATGCCATCCGTAAGATGCTTTTCTGTGACTGGTG
AGTACTCAACCAAGTCATTCTGAGAATAGTGTATGCGGCGACCGAGTTGCTCTTGCCCGGCGTCAATACG
GGATAATACCGCGCCACATAGCAGAACTTTAAAAGTGCTCATCATTGGAAAACGTTCTTCGGGGCGAAAA
CTCTCAAGGATCTTACCGCTGTTGAGATCCAGTTCGATGTAACCCACTCGTGCACCCAACTGATCTTCAG
CATCTTTTACTTTCACCAGCGTTTCTGGGTGAGCAAAAACAGGAAGGCAAAATGCCGCAAAAAAGGGAAT
AAGGGCGACACGGAAATGTTGAATACTCATACTCTTCCTTTTTCAATATTATTGAAGCATTTATCAGGGT
TATTGTCTCATGAGCGGATACATATTTGAATGTATTTAGAAAAATAAACAAATAGGGGTTCCGCGCACAT
TTCCCCGAAAAGTGCCACCTGACGTCGACGGATCGGGAGATCTCCCGATCCCCTATGGTGCACTCTCAGT
ACAATCTGCTCTGATGCCGCATAGTTAAGCCAGTATCTGCTCCCTGCTTGTGTGTTGGAGGTCGCTGAGT
AGTGCGCGAGCAAAATTTAAGCTACAACAAGGCAAGGCTTGACCGACAATTGCATGAAGAATCTGCTTAG
GGTTAGGCGTTTTGCGCTGCTTCGCGATGTACGGGCCAGATATACGCGTT
